>Addgene plasmid #19821 | pCAG-EGFP/RFP-miR-Scrint | addgene partial sequence | sequence record 25588 | DsRed1-C 5'-AGCTGGACATCACCTCCCACAACG-3'
ACACATCGTGGAACAGTACGAGCGCACCGAGGGCCGCCACCACCTGNTTCCTGTAATTAATTAACAGGTA
AGTGCGATCGCTAATGCGGGAAAGCTCTTATTCGGGTGAGATGGGCTGGGGCACCATCTGGGGACCCTGA
CGTGAAGTTTGTCACTGACTGGAGAACTCGGTTTGTCGTCTGTTGCGGGGGCGGCAGTTATGGCGGTGCC
GTTGGGCAGTGCACCCGTACCTTTGGGAGCGCGCGCCCTCGTCGTGTCGTGACGTCACCCGTTCTGTTGG
TACCTGCTGTTGACAGTGAGCGACGATGCTCTAATCGGTTCTATCAAGTGAAGCCACAGATGTTGATAGA
ACCTTAGAGCATCGCTGCCTACTGCCTCGGACTTCAAGGGGAATTCAGGGTGGGGCCACCTGCCGGTAGG
TGTGCGGTAGGCTTTTCTCCGTCGCAGGACGCAGGGTTCGGGCCTAGGGTAGGCTCTCCTGAATCGACAG
GCGCCGGACCTCTGGCGGCCGCAACAACGCGTTCCTGACCATTCATCCTCTTTCTTTTTCCTGCAGGCTT
GTGGAAGAAATGGGACCCTGCTGCTGCTGGAGACGGCCACTGCTCCCTGAGTGTCCCGTCCCTGGGGCTC
CTGCTTCCCCATCCCGGAGTTCTCCTGCTCCCCACCTCCTGTCGTCCTGCCTGGCCTCACACCTCCNNAN
NCNCTCCNGATCCTANAAAGGGGGTGTGGGGNNTAGNNCCTTCCCCTCCCCGTGCNCTCTGGGGACTGAC
CCNATGAAACNAANCTGCCCCTTGGTGCTCCCGANTCCNNACCCAACCCAGGA
