[The description below was written by a language model from this plasmid's Addgene catalogue record.]
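Description:
pCAG-EGFP/RFP-miR-Scrint is a mammalian expression plasmid for Cre-dependent, fluorescence-reported miRNA (RNAi) expression, built on the roughly 8.2 kb pCAG-EGFP/RFP-int backbone. It is maintained as a high-copy plasmid in E. coli under ampicillin selection. No feature table accompanies the record, so the exact layout of promoters, lox sites and reporters is not documented here. The name and the Cre/Lox vector classification point to a CAG promoter (the strong hybrid CMV enhancer/chicken β-actin promoter) driving an EGFP/RFP two-colour indicator system. In designs of this kind, Cre recombination switches expression from one fluorescent protein to the other, but the record does not state the order or the position of the lox sites.

The insert is a fragment of about 400 bp placed between AsiSI and MluI sites, both of which are retained. According to the depositor's comments, it was amplified from the first intron of a related UbC-promoter miRNA-EGFP vector and spans that vector's miRNA insertion site. Here it carries a scrambled miRNA hairpin (miR-Scr). The "int" in the name, together with the intronic origin of the fragment, suggests that the miRNA sits within an intron of the reporter transcript, so that miRNA production would be coupled to expression of a fluorescent marker, most likely RFP.

Because the hairpin sequence is scrambled, this plasmid presumably serves as the non-targeting negative control for companion constructs that carry gene-specific miRNAs. It allows effects of the vector, Cre recombination or miRNA processing to be distinguished from true target knockdown in conditional silencing experiments.
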