Addgene plasmid #19821: pCAG-EGFP/RFP-miR-Scrint
Depositing lab: Zuoshang Xu. Depositing organization: University of Massachusetts, Worcester. Publication: A construct with fluorescent indicators for conditional expression of miRNA. Qiu L, Wang H, Xia X, Zhou H, Xu Z. BMC Biotechnol. 2008 Oct 7;8:77. doi: 10.1186/1472-6750-8-77. PubMed 18840295.
Backbone
  Vector backbone: pCAG-EGFP/RFP-int
  Backbone size w/o insert (bp): 8200
  Vector type: Mammalian Expression, RNAi, Cre/Lox
Growth in bacteria
  Bacterial resistance: Ampicillin, 100 μg/mL
  Growth temperature: 37°C
  Growth strain: DH5alpha
  Copy number: High Copy
Gene/Insert
  Gene/Insert name: Scrambled miRNA
  Insert size (bp): 400
  Cloning method: Restriction Enzyme; 5′ cloning site AsiSI (not destroyed); 3′ cloning site MluI (not destroyed)
  Sequencing primers: 5′ GCTGGACATCACCTCCCACAACG; 3′ ACAGGAGGTGGGGAGCAGGAGA
Terms and licenses: Academic/Nonprofit Terms; Industry Terms: Not Available to Industry
Depositor comments: A fragment of ~400 bases surrounding the miRNA insertion site was amplified from the first intron of the vector pUbC-miRNA-EGFP [36] with primers 5'-GCAATGACGCGATCGCTAATGCGGGAAAGCTCTTATTCGGGT-3' (forward) and 5'-AAGGCATGACGCGTTGTTGCGGCCGCCAGAGGTCCGGCGCCTGT-3' (reverse). miR-Scr: GGTACCTGCTGTTGACAGTGAGCGACGATGCTCTAATCGGTTCTATCAAGTGAAGCCACAGATGTTGATAGAACCTTAGAGCATCGCTGCCTACTGCCTCGGACTTCAAGGGGAATTC
How to cite: pCAG-EGFP/RFP-miR-Scrint was a gift from Zuoshang Xu (Addgene plasmid # 19821 ; http://n2t.net/addgene:19821 ; RRID:Addgene_19821)
